Addgene plasmid #32909: pEGFP-mNFM
Purpose: Mammalian expression construct driving the expression of a fluorescent fusion protein consisting of EGFP linked to the N-terminus of mouse neurofilament protein M
Depositing lab: Anthony Brown. Depositing organization: Ohio State University. Publication: The polypeptide composition of moving and stationary neurofilaments in cultured sympathetic neurons. Yan Y, Jensen K, Brown A. Cell Motil Cytoskeleton. 2007 Apr;64(4):299-309. 10.1002/cm.20184 PubMed 17285620.
Backbone
  Vector backbone: pEGFP-C1
  Backbone manufacturer: Clontech
  Backbone size w/o insert (bp): 4041
  Vector type: Mammalian Expression
  Selectable markers: Neomycin (select with G418)
Growth in bacteria
  Bacterial resistance: Kanamycin, 50 μg/mL
  Growth temperature: 37°C
  Growth strain: DH5alpha
  Copy number: High Copy
Gene/Insert
  Gene/Insert name: EGFP-mouse NFM fusion (alt names: EGFP-mNFM; neurofilament protein M)
  Species: M. musculus (mouse)
  Insert size (bp): 3339
  Entrez Gene: Nefm (a.k.a. NF-M, NF160, NF165, Nef3, Nfm)
  Promoter: CMV
  Tag / fusion protein: EGFP (N terminal on insert)
  Cloning method: Restriction Enzyme; 5′ cloning site BamHI (not destroyed); 3′ cloning site BamHI (not destroyed)
  Sequencing primers: 5′ multiple primers; 3′ multiple primers
Terms and licenses: Academic/Nonprofit Terms; Industry Terms: Not Available to Industry
Depositor comments: Plasmid first described in Yan et al. (2007) "The Polypeptide Composition of Moving and Stationary Neurofilaments in Cultured Sympathetic Neurons" Cell Motility and the Cytoskeleton 64:299–309. Mouse NFM cDNA sequence deposited in Genbank (Accession number DQ201636).
How to cite: pEGFP-mNFM was a gift from Anthony Brown (Addgene plasmid # 32909 ; http://n2t.net/addgene:32909 ; RRID:Addgene_32909)
