[The description below was written by a language model from this plasmid's Addgene catalogue record and pLannotate feature annotations shown in this document.]
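Description:
pEGFP-mNFM is a mammalian expression plasmid built on the Clontech pEGFP-C1 backbone, about 7.4 kb in total according to the depositor's full sequence. It is maintained in E. coli at high copy from a ColE1/pUC-type origin and also carries an f1 phage origin. A single Tn5 aminoglycoside phosphotransferase gene (NeoR/KanR) provides both selections. A bacterial bla-type promoter drives it for kanamycin resistance in bacteria. The adjacent SV40 enhancer/early promoter, with an HSV TK polyadenylation signal downstream, drives it for G418 selection in mammalian cells. The short ble, bGH poly(A) and SV40 large T antigen fragments picked up by the annotation appear to be backbone remnants rather than functional elements.

The expression cassette uses the human cytomegalovirus immediate early enhancer and promoter to drive EGFP. This is followed by the multiple cloning site and then the mouse Nefm coding sequence, which encodes neurofilament protein M (the medium neurofilament subunit). An SV40 polyadenylation signal terminates the transcript. The mouse cDNA was inserted as a BamHI fragment with both sites retained, so EGFP is fused to the N-terminus of NFM through a linker encoded by the polylinker. The recorded insert size of roughly 3.3 kb is larger than the annotated Nefm coding region, so the fragment presumably includes some flanking sequence.

NFM co-assembles with other neuronal intermediate filament proteins, so the fusion serves as a fluorescent label for neurofilaments in transfected cells. The associated publication concerns the polypeptide composition of moving and stationary neurofilaments in cultured sympathetic neurons, which points to its use in live-cell imaging of neurofilament transport and distribution.
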