Features (pLannotate 1.2.2; 15 found; start..end, strand, type, name):
     61..364     +  enhancer       CMV enhancer: human cytomegalovirus immediate early enhancer
    365..568     +  promoter       CMV promoter: human cytomegalovirus (CMV) immediate early promoter
    613..1329    +  CDS            EGFP: EGFP is a basic (constitutively fluorescent) green fluorescent protein published in 1996, derived from Aequorea victoria. It is reported to be a rapidly-maturing weak dimer with moderate acid sensitivity.
   1330..1395    +  misc_feature   MCS: multiple cloning site
   1405..3948    +  CDS            Nefm: NFM_MOUSE - Also known as Nef3, Nfm. Experimental evidence at protein level: Swiss-Prot protein existence level 1. Neurofilaments usually contain three intermediate filament proteins: NEFL, NEFM, and NEFH which are involved in the maintenance of neuronal caliber. May additionally cooperate with the neuronal intermediate filament proteins PRPH and INA to form neuronal filamentous networks (PubMed:22723690). From Mus musculus (Mouse).
   4061..4145    +  CDS            large T antigen (fragment): large T antigen from SV40 (simian virus 40)
   4168..4289    +  polyA_signal   SV40 poly(A) signal: SV40 polyadenylation signal
   4323..4751    -  rep_origin     f1 ori (sequence partly withheld): f1 bacteriophage origin of replication; arrow indicates direction of (+) strand synthesis
   4778..4882    +  promoter       AmpR promoter: bla
   4884..5241    +  promoter       SV40 promoter: SV40 enhancer and early promoter
   5276..6070    +  CDS            NeoR/KanR: aminoglycoside phosphotransferase from Tn5; aph(3')-II (or nptII); confers resistance to neomycin, kanamycin, and G418 (Geneticin®)
   6091..6243    +  CDS            ble (fragment): BLE_KLEPN - Experimental evidence at protein level: Swiss-Prot protein existence level 1. Binding protein with a strong affinity to the bleomycin family of antibiotics. Binds to CL990; an antimitotic-antibiotic compound. From Klebsiella pneumoniae.
   6302..6349    +  polyA_signal   HSV TK poly(A) signal: herpes simplex virus thymidine kinase polyadenylation signal (Cole and Stacy, 1985)
   6440..6456    -  polyA_signal   bGH poly(A) signal (fragment): bovine growth hormone polyadenylation signal
   6678..7266    +  rep_origin     ori: high-copy-number ColE1/pMB1/pBR322/pUC origin of replication
>Addgene plasmid #32909 | pEGFP-mNFM | depositor full sequence | sequence record 38896 | pEGFP-mNFM sequence 7380 bps
TAGTTATTAATAGTAATCAATTACGGGGTCATTAGTTCATAGCCCATATATGGAGTTCCGCGTTACATAA
CTTACGGTAAATGGCCCGCCTGGCTGACCGCCCAACGACCCCCGCCCATTGACGTCAATAATGACGTATG
TTCCCATAGTAACGCCAATAGGGACTTTCCATTGACGTCAATGGGTGGAGTATTTACGGTAAACTGCCCA
CTTGGCAGTACATCAAGTGTATCATATGCCAAGTACGCCCCCTATTGACGTCAATGACGGTAAATGGCCC
GCCTGGCATTATGCCCAGTACATGACCTTATGGGACTTTCCTACTTGGCAGTACATCTACGTATTAGTCA
TCGCTATTACCATGGTGATGCGGTTTTGGCAGTACATCAATGGGCGTGGATAGCGGTTTGACTCACGGGG
ATTTCCAAGTCTCCACCCCATTGACGTCAATGGGAGTTTGTTTTGGCACCAAAATCAACGGGACTTTCCA
AAATGTCGTAACAACTCCGCCCCATTGACGCAAATGGGCGGTAGGCGTGTACGGTGGGAGGTCTATATAA
GCAGAGCTGGTTTAGTGAACCGTCAGATCCGCTAGCGCTACCGGTCGCCACCATGGTGAGCAAGGGCGAG
GAGCTGTTCACCGGGGTGGTGCCCATCCTGGTCGAGCTGGACGGCGACGTAAACGGCCACAAGTTCAGCG
TGTCCGGCGAGGGCGAGGGCGATGCCACCTACGGCAAGCTGACCCTGAAGTTCATCTGCACCACCGGCAA
GCTGCCCGTGCCCTGGCCCACCCTCGTGACCACCCTGACCTACGGCGTGCAGTGCTTCAGCCGCTACCCC
GACCACATGAAGCAGCACGACTTCTTCAAGTCCGCCATGCCCGAAGGCTACGTCCAGGAGCGCACCATCT
TCTTCAAGGACGACGGCAACTACAAGACCCGCGCCGAGGTGAAGTTCGAGGGCGACACCCTGGTGAACCG
CATCGAGCTGAAGGGCATCGACTTCAAGGAGGACGGCAACATCCTGGGGCACAAGCTGGAGTACAACTAC
AACAGCCACAACGTCTATATCATGGCCGACAAGCAGAAGAACGGCATCAAGGTGAACTTCAAGATCCGCC
ACAACATCGAGGACGGCAGCGTGCAGCTCGCCGACCACTACCAGCAGAACACCCCCATCGGCGACGGCCC
CGTGCTGCTGCCCGACAACCACTACCTGAGCACCCAGTCCGCCCTGAGCAAAGACCCCAACGAGAAGCGC
GATCACATGGTCCTGCTGGAGTTCGTGACCGCCGCCGGGATCACTCTCGGCATGGACGAGCTGTACAAGT
CCGGACTCAGATCTCGAGCTCAAGCTTCGAATTCTGCAGTCGACGGTACCGCGGGCCCGGGATCCGCCTC
CAAGATGAGCTACACGCTGGACTCGCTGGGCAACCCGTCCGCCTACCGGCGGGTCACCGAGACCCGCTCC
AGCTTCAGCCGCGTGAGCGGTTCCCCGTCCAGCGGCTTCCGCTCGCAGTCCTGGTCCCGCGGCTCGCCCA
GCACCGTGTCCTCCTCCTACAAGCGCAGCGCGCTCGCCCCGCGTCTCGCCTACAGCTCGGCTATGCTCAG
CTCGGCCGAGAGCAGCCTCGACTTCAGCCAGTCCTCGTCGCTGCTCAACGGCGGCTCCGGCGGCGACTAC
AAACTGTCCCGCTCTAACGAGAAAGAGCAGCTGCAGGGGCTGAACGACCGCTTCGCCGGCTACATCGAGA
AAGTGCACTACTTGGAACAACAGAACAAGGAGATCGAAGCAGAGATCCAGGCACTGCGGCAGAAGCAGGC
CTCGCACGCCCAGCTGGGTGATGCTTACGACCAGGAGATCCGAGAGCTGCGCGCCACCCTCGAGATGGTG
AACCACGAGAAGGCTCAAGTGCAGCTGGACTCCGATCACTTGGAGGAAGACATCCACCGGCTCAAGGAGC
GCTTCGAGGAGGAGGCGCGGCTGCGGGACGACACCGAGGCTGCCATTCGCGCGCTGCGCAAAGACATCGA
AGAGTCGTCGATGGTTAAGGTGGAGCTGGACAAGAAGGTGCAGTCGCTGCAGGATGAGGTGGCTTTCCTG
CGGAGCAATCACGAAGAGGAGGTGGCCGACCTGCTGGCTCAGATCCAGGCGTCGCACATCACGGTAGAGC
GCAAAGATTACCTGAAGACAGACATCTCCACGGCGCTGAAGGAGATCCGCTCCCAGCTCGAGTGTCACTC
AGACCAGAACATGCACCAGGCCGAAGAGTGGTTCAAATGCCGCTACGCCAAGCTCACCGAGGCGGCCGAG
CAGAACAAGGAGGCCATTCGCTCTGCCAAGGAAGAGATCGCCGAGTACCGGCGCCAGCTGCAGTCCAAGA
GCATCGAGCTCGAGTCGGTGCGAGGCACTAAGGAGTCCCTGGAGCGGCAGCTCAGCGACATCGAGGAGCG
CCACAACCACGACCTCAGCAGCTACCAGGACACCATCCAGCAGTTGGAAAATGAACTTCGGGGAACCAAG
TGGGAAATGGCTCGTCATTTGCGAGAATACCAGGATCTCCTTAACGTCAAGATGGCCCTGGACATCGAGA
TCGCCGCGTACAGGAAACTCCTAGAGGGGGAAGAGACCAGATTTAGCACATTTTCAGGAAGCATCACCGG
GCCTCTGTACACACACCGACAGCCCTCAGTCACAATATCCAGTAAGATTCAGAAGACCAAAGTCGAGGCC
CCCAAGCTCAAGGTCCAACACAAATTTGTGGAGGAGATCATCGAAGAAACTAAAGTGGAAGATGAGAAGT
CAGAAATGGAAGAAACCCTCACAGCCATCGCAGAGGAGTTGGCAGCCTCCGCCAAAGAGGAGAAGGAAGA
GGCCGAAGAAAAGGAGGAGGAACCAGAAGCCGAAAAGTCTCCCGTGAAGTCTCCTGAGGCTAAGGAAGAG
GAGGAGGAAGGGGAAAAGGAGGAAGAAGAGGAAGGCCAGGAGGAAGAAGAGGAGGAAGATGAAGGTGTCA
AGTCAGACCAGGCAGAAGAGGGGGGATCTGAGAAGGAAGGCTCCAGTGAAAAAGATGAAGGTGAGCAGGA
AGAAGAAGAAGGAGAAACCGAGGCAGAAGGTGAAGGAGAGGAAGCAGAAGCTAAGGAGGAAAAGAAAATT
GAGGGAAAGGTTGAGGAAGTGGCTGTCAAGGAGGAAATCAAGGTCGAGAAGCCTGAGAAAGCCAAATCCC
CTATGCCCAAATCACCCGTGGAAGAAGTAAAGCCAAAACCAGAGGCCAAGGCCGGGAAGGGTGAGCACAA
GGAGGAAGAGAAAGTTGAGGAAGAGAAGAAGGAAGTCACCAAAGAATCACCCAAGGAAGAGAAGGTGGAG
AAAAAGGAGGAGAAGCCAAAAGATGTTGCAGATAAAAAGAAGGCCGAGTCCCCGGTGAAAGAGAAGGCTG
TGGAGGAGGTGATCACCATCAGCAAGTCGGTAAAGGTGAGCCTAGAGAAAGACACCAAAGAGGAGAAGCT
GCAGCCGCAGGAGAAGGTGAAGGAGAAGGCAGAGGAGGAGGGGGGCAGTGAGGAGGAAGGGAGTGACCGT
AGCCCGCAGGAGTCCAAGAAGGAAGACATAGCTATCAATGGGGAGGTGGAAGGAAAAGAGGAGGAGGAGC
AGGAAACTCAGGAGAAGGGCAGTGGGCGGGAGGAGGAGAAAGGGGTGGTCACTAATGGCTTAGATGTGAG
CCCTGCAGAGGAGAAGAAAGGAGAGGATAGCAGTGATGATAAAGTGGTGGTCACCAAGAAGGTAGAAAAG
ATCACCAGCGAGGGGGGCGATGGTGCTACCAAATACATCACCAAATCTGTAACCGTCACTCAAAAGGTTG
AAGAGCATGAGGAGACCTTTGAGGAGAAGCTGGTCTCAACTAAAAAGGTAGAAAAGGTCACTTCACACGC
CATAGTCAAGGAAGTCACCCAGGGTGACTAAGATCGGAGTCCGTTGCAAAAGGTTAAGCCATACGACAAT
TTCAAAATGCATGTGATTGACAGCTTCAAAACAGAATGGGTTCTCCCAGGATCCACCGGATCTAGATAAC
TGATCATAATCAGCCATACCACATTTGTAGAGGTTTTACTTGCTTTAAAAAACCTCCCACACCTCCCCCT
GAACCTGAAACATAAAATGAATGCAATTGTTGTTGTTAACTTGTTTATTGCAGCTTATAATGGTTACAAA
TAAAGCAATAGCATCACAAATTTCACAAATAAAGCATTTTTTTCACTGCATTCTAGTTGTGGTTTGTCCA
AACTCATCAATGTATCTTAACGCGTAAATTGTAAGCGTTAATATTTTGTTAAAATTCGCGTTAAATTTTT
GTTAAATCAGCTCATTTTTTAACCAATAGGCCGAAATCGGCAAAATCCCTTATAAATCAAAAGAATAGAC
CGAGATAGGGT
[37 nt withheld, positions 4422-4458]
AAAGAACGTGGACTCCAACGTCAAAGG
[49 nt withheld, positions 4486-4534]
T
[91 nt withheld, positions 4536-4626]
G
[124 nt withheld, positions 4628-4751]
CAGGTGGCACTTTTCGGGGAAATGTGCGCGGAACCCCTATTTGTTTATTTTTCTAAATACATTCAAATAT
GTATCCGCTCATGAGACAATAACCCTGATAAATGCTTCAATAATATTGAAAAAGGAAGAGTCCTGAGGCG
GAAAGAACCAGCTGTGGAATGTGTGTCAGTTAGGGTGTGGAAAGTCCCCAGGCTCCCCAGCAGGCAGAAG
TATGCAAAGCATGCATCTCAATTAGTCAGCAACCAGGTGTGGAAAGTCCCCAGGCTCCCCAGCAGGCAGA
AGTATGCAAAGCATGCATCTCAATTAGTCAGCAACCATAGTCCCGCCCCTAACTCCGCCCATCCCGCCCC
TAACTCCGCCCAGTTCCGCCCATTCTCCGCCCCATGGCTGACTAATTTTTTTTATTTATGCAGAGGCCGA
GGCCGCCTCGGCCTCTGAGCTATTCCAGAAGTAGTGAGGAGGCTTTTTTGGAGGCCTAGGCTTTTGCAAA
GATCGATCAAGAGACAGGATGAGGATCGTTTCGCATGATTGAACAAGATGGATTGCACGCAGGTTCTCCG
GCCGCTTGGGTGGAGAGGCTATTCGGCTATGACTGGGCACAACAGACAATCGGCTGCTCTGATGCCGCCG
TGTTCCGGCTGTCAGCGCAGGGGCGCCCGGTTCTTTTTGTCAAGACCGACCTGTCCGGTGCCCTGAATGA
ACTGCAAGACGAGGCAGCGCGGCTATCGTGGCTGGCCACGACGGGCGTTCCTTGCGCAGCTGTGCTCGAC
GTTGTCACTGAAGCGGGAAGGGACTGGCTGCTATTGGGCGAAGTGCCGGGGCAGGATCTCCTGTCATCTC
ACCTTGCTCCTGCCGAGAAAGTATCCATCATGGCTGATGCAATGCGGCGGCTGCATACGCTTGATCCGGC
TACCTGCCCATTCGACCACCAAGCGAAACATCGCATCGAGCGAGCACGTACTCGGATGGAAGCCGGTCTT
GTCGATCAGGATGATCTGGACGAAGAGCATCAGGGGCTCGCGCCAGCCGAACTGTTCGCCAGGCTCAAGG
CGAGCATGCCCGACGGCGAGGATCTCGTCGTGACCCATGGCGATGCCTGCTTGCCGAATATCATGGTGGA
AAATGGCCGCTTTTCTGGATTCATCGACTGTGGCCGGCTGGGTGTGGCGGACCGCTATCAGGACATAGCG
TTGGCTACCCGTGATATTGCTGAAGAGCTTGGCGGCGAATGGGCTGACCGCTTCCTCGTGCTTTACGGTA
TCGCCGCTCCCGATTCGCAGCGCATCGCCTTCTATCGCCTTCTTGACGAGTTCTTCTGAGCGGGACTCTG
GGGTTCGAAATGACCGACCAAGCGACGCCCAACCTGCCATCACGAGATTTCGATTCCACCGCCGCCTTCT
ATGAAAGGTTGGGCTTCGGAATCGTTTTCCGGGACGCCGGCTGGATGATCCTCCAGCGCGGGGATCTCAT
GCTGGAGTTCTTCGCCCACCCTAGGGGGAGGCTAACTGAAACACGGAAGGAGACAATACCGGAAGGAACC
CGCGCTATGACGGCAATAAAAAGACAGAATAAAACGCACGGTGTTGGGTCGTTTGTTCATAAACGCGGGG
TTCGGTCCCAGGGCTGGCACTCTGTCGATACCCCACCGAGACCCCATTGGGGCCAATACGCCCGCGTTTC
TTCCTTTTCCCCACCCCACCCCCCAAGTTCGGGTGAAGGCCCAGGGCTCGCAGCCAACGTCGGGGCGGCA
GGCCCTGCCATAGCCTCAGGTTACTCATATATACTTTAGATTGATTTAAAACTTCATTTTTAATTTAAAA
GGATCTAGGTGAAGATCCTTTTTGATAATCTCATGACCAAAATCCCTTAACGTGAGTTTTCGTTCCACTG
AGCGTCAGACCCCGTAGAAAAGATCAAAGGATCTTCTTGAGATCCTTTTTTTCTGCGCGTAATCTGCTGC
TTGCAAACAAAAAAACCACCGCTACCAGCGGTGGTTTGTTTGCCGGATCAAGAGCTACCAACTCTTTTTC
CGAAGGTAACTGGCTTCAGCAGAGCGCAGATACCAAATACTGTCCTTCTAGTGTAGCCGTAGTTAGGCCA
CCACTTCAAGAACTCTGTAGCACCGCCTACATACCTCGCTCTGCTAATCCTGTTACCAGTGGCTGCTGCC
AGTGGCGATAAGTCGTGTCTTACCGGGTTGGACTCAAGACGATAGTTACCGGATAAGGCGCAGCGGTCGG
GCTGAACGGGGGGTTCGTGCACACAGCCCAGCTTGGAGCGAACGACCTACACCGAACTGAGATACCTACA
GCGTGAGCTATGAGAAAGCGCCACGCTTCCCGAAGGGAGAAAGGCGGACAGGTATCCGGTAAGCGGCAGG
GTCGGAACAGGAGAGCGCACGAGGGAGCTTCCAGGGGGAAACGCCTGGTATCTTTATAGTCCTGTCGGGT
TTCGCCACCTCTGACTTGAGCGTCGATTTTTGTGATGCTCGTCAGGGGGGCGGAGCCTATGGAAAAACGC
CAGCAACGCGGCCTTTTTACGGTTCCTGGCCTTTTGCTGGCCTTTTGCTCACATGTTCTTTCCTGCGTTA
TCCCCTGATTCTGTGGATAACCGTATTACCGCCATGCAT
