>Addgene plasmid #32909 | pEGFP-mNFM | addgene partial sequence | sequence record 41179 | EGFP-C 5'-CATGGTCCTGCTGGAGTTCGTG-3'
CTGTACAAGTCCGGACTCAGATCTCGAGCTCAAGCTTCGAATTCTGCAGTCGACGGTACCGCGGGCCCGG
GATCCGCCTCCAAGATGAGCTACACGCTGGACTCGCTGGGCAACCCGTCCGCCTACCGGCGGGTCACCGA
GACCCGCTCCAGCTTCAGCCGCGTGAGCGGTTCCCCGTCCAGCGGCTTCCGCTCGCAGTCCTGGTCCCGC
GGCTCGCCCAGCACCGTGTCCTCCTCCTACAAGCGCAGCGCGCTCGCCCCGCGTCTCGCCTACAGCTCGG
CTATGCTCAGCTCGGCCGAGAGCAGCCTCGACTTCAGCCAGTCCTCGTCGCTGCTCAACGGCGGCTCCGG
CGGCGACTACAAACTGTCCCGCTCTAACGAGAAAGAGCAGCTGCAGGGGCTGAACGACCGCTTCGCCGGC
TACATCGAGAAAGTGCACTACTTGGAACAACAGAACAAGGAGATCGAAGCAGAGATCCAGGCACTGCGGC
AGAAGCAGGCCTCGCACGCCCAGCTGGGTGATGCTTACGACCAGGAGATCCGAGAGCTGCGCGCCACCCT
CGAGATGGTGAACCACGAGAAGGCTCAAGTGCAGCTGGACTCCGATCACTTGGAGGAAGACATCCACCGG
CTCAAGGAGCGCTTCGAGGAGGAGGCGCGGCTGCGGGACGACACCGAGGCTGCCATTCGCGCGCTGCGCA
AAGACATCGAAGAGTCGTCGATGGTTAAGGTGGAGCTGGACAAGAAGGTGCAGTCGCTGCAGGATGAGGT
GGCTTTCCTGCGGAGCAATCACGAAGAGGAGGTGGCCGACCTGCTGGCTCAGATCCAGGCGTCGCACATC
ACGGTAGAGCGCAAAGATTACCTGAAGACAGACATCTCCACGGCGCTGAA
